Addgene plasmid #192925: pPB-cT3G-cERP2-NR4A1
Purpose: Barcoded piggybac transposon vector with Dox-inducible expression of NR4A1
Depositing lab: George Church. Depositing organization: Harvard Medical School. Publication: Directed differentiation of human iPSCs to functional ovarian granulosa-like cells via transcription factor overexpression. Pierson Smela MD, Kramme CC, Fortuna PRJ, Adams JL, Su R, Dong E, Kobayashi M, Brixi G, Kavirayuni VS, Tysinger E, Kohman RE, Shioda T, Chatterjee P, Church GM. Elife. 2023 Feb 21;12:e83291. doi: 10.7554/eLife.83291. PubMed 36803359.
Backbone
  Vector backbone: PB-CT3G-CERP2-MG
  Backbone manufacturer: George Church (Addgene plasmid # 175503)
  Backbone size w/o insert (bp): 6509
  Vector type: Mammalian Expression
  Selectable markers: Puromycin
Growth in bacteria
  Bacterial resistance: Ampicillin, 100 μg/mL
  Growth temperature: 37°C
  Growth strain: DH5alpha
  Copy number: High Copy
Gene/Insert
  Gene/Insert name: NR4A1
  Species: H. sapiens (human)
  Insert size (bp): 1796
  Entrez Gene: NR4A1 (a.k.a. GFRP1, HMR, N10, NAK-1, NGFIB, NP10, NUR77, TR3)
  Promoter: TET3G-miniCMV
  Tag / fusion protein: HA (C terminal on insert)
  Cloning method: Gateway Cloning
Terms and licenses: Academic/Nonprofit Terms; Industry Terms: Not Available to Industry
Depositor comments: Also expresses rTTA and puromycin acetyltransferase
How to cite: pPB-cT3G-cERP2-NR4A1 was a gift from George Church (Addgene plasmid # 192925 ; http://n2t.net/addgene:192925 ; RRID:Addgene_192925)
