[The description below was written by a language model from this plasmid's Addgene catalogue record and pLannotate feature annotations shown in this document.]
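Description:
pPB-cT3G-cERP2-NR4A1 is a piggyBac transposon plasmid for doxycycline-inducible expression of human NR4A1 (also known as NUR77 or NGFIB, an orphan nuclear receptor) in mammalian cells. It is built on the PB-cT3G-cERP2 Gateway destination backbone and is propagated in E. coli as a high-copy plasmid through a ColE1/pUC-type origin with ampicillin resistance. The piggyBac terminal repeats that define the transposon are implied by the vector name and stated purpose, but they were not picked up in the automated feature table. When supplied with a piggyBac transposase, such a cassette integrates stably into the host genome.

The payload consists of two divergently oriented expression units. In one, a third-generation Tet-responsive promoter (TRE3G with a minimal CMV core) drives the NR4A1 coding sequence. The coding sequence is flanked by attB1 and attB2 sites left by Gateway recombination, followed by a C-terminal HA epitope tag and an SV40 polyadenylation signal. In the other, a CMV enhancer fused to the EF-1α core promoter constitutively drives the reverse tetracycline transactivator and puromycin N-acetyltransferase, terminated by a second SV40 poly(A) signal. How these two coding sequences are linked is not annotated. Puromycin therefore selects for integrants, and adding doxycycline lets rtTA bind the TRE and switch on NR4A1.

The vector is described as barcoded. The short annotated hits between the HA tag and the poly(A) (SNR52 promoter and gRNA scaffold fragments) are small partial matches lying in this region rather than evidence of functional elements, and the record does not specify where the barcode is. The plasmid comes from work on transcription factor overexpression to direct human iPSCs towards ovarian granulosa-like cells.
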