Features (pLannotate 1.2.2; 27 found; start..end, strand, type, name):
      8..54      +  promoter       TRE3GV promoter (fragment): 3rd-generation Tet-responsive promoter that can be activated by binding of Tet-On® 3G, optimized for retroviral and lentiviral vectors
    113..130     +  protein_bind   attB1 (fragment): mutant version of attB; core recombination site for the Gateway® BP reaction BP Clonase™
    136..1929    +  CDS            NR4A1: NR4A1_HUMAN - Also known as GFRP1, HMR, NAK1. Experimental evidence at protein level: Swiss-Prot protein existence level 1. Orphan nuclear receptor. May act concomitantly with NURR1 in regulating the expression of delayed-early genes during liver regeneration. Binds the NGFI-B response element (NBRE) 5'-AAAAGGTCA-3' (By similarity). May inhibit NF-kappa-B transactivation of IL2. Participates in energy homeostasis by sequestrating the kinase STK11 in the nucleus, thereby attenuating cytoplasmic AMPK activation. Plays a role in the vascular response to injury (By similarity). From Homo sapiens (
   1932..1955    -  protein_bind   attB2: mutant version of attB; recombination site for the Gateway® BP reaction BP Clonase™
   1957..1985    +  CDS            3xHA (fragment): three tandem HA epitope tags
   2023..2045    +  promoter       SNR52 promoter (fragment): promoter for the S. cerevisiae small nucleolar RNA gene SNR52
   2066..2089    +  misc_RNA       gRNA scaffold (fragment): guide RNA scaffold for the Streptococcus pyogenes CRISPR/Cas9 system
   2150..2284    -  polyA_signal   SV40 poly(A) signal: SV40 polyadenylation signal
   2597..2754    +  CDS            lacZα (fragment): LacZα fragment of β-galactosidase; lacZ fragment
   2760..2859    -  misc_feature   bom (fragment): basis of mobility region from pBR322
   2963..2998    -  CDS            rop (fragment): Rop protein, which maintains plasmids at low copy number; rop
   3094..3198    +  promoter       AmpR promoter: bla
   3199..4059    +  CDS            AmpR: β-lactamase; bla; confers resistance to ampicillin, carbenicillin, and related antibiotics
   4230..4818    +  rep_origin     ori: high-copy-number ColE1/pMB1/pBR322/pUC origin of replication
   5001..5093    +  CDS            lacI (fragment): lac repressor; lacI; The lac repressor binds to the lac operator to inhibit transcription in E. coli. This inhibition can be relieved by adding lactose or isopropyl-β-D-thiogalactopyranoside (IPTG).
   5099..5182    +  CDS            lacI (fragment): lac repressor; lacI; The lac repressor binds to the lac operator to inhibit transcription in E. coli. This inhibition can be relieved by adding lactose or isopropyl-β-D-thiogalactopyranoside (IPTG).
   5195..5216    +  protein_bind   CAP binding site: CAP binding activates transcription in the presence of cAMP. E. coli catabolite activator protein
   5231..5261    +  promoter       lac promoter: promoter for the E. coli lac operon
   5269..5285    +  protein_bind   lac operator: The lac repressor binds to the lac operator to inhibit transcription in E. coli. This inhibition can be relieved by adding lactose or isopropyl-β-D-thiogalactopyranoside (IPTG). lac repressor encoded by lacI
   5573..5654    -  polyA_signal   SV40 poly(A) signal: SV40 polyadenylation signal
   5677..5760    -  CDS            large T antigen (fragment): large T antigen from SV40 (simian virus 40)
   5774..6370    -  CDS            pac: PUAC_STRAD - Protein predicted: Swiss-Prot protein existence level 4. Detoxification of puromycin. From Streptomyces alboniger.
   6443..6553    -  CDS            VP48: 3 tandem repeats of the minimal activation domain of herpes simplex virus VP16 (Cheng et al., 2013)
   6483..7180    -  CDS            rtTA3 (fragment): reverse tetracycline transactivator 3 activates expression from Tet-responsive promoters in the presence of doxycycline
   7233..7444    -  promoter       EF-1α core promoter: core promoter for human elongation factor EF-1α
   7445..7824    -  enhancer       CMV enhancer: human cytomegalovirus immediate early enhancer
   8025..1       +  promoter       TRE3GV promoter (fragment) (across the origin): 3rd-generation Tet-responsive promoter that can be activated by binding of Tet-On® 3G, optimized for retroviral and lentiviral vectors
>Addgene plasmid #192925 | pPB-cT3G-cERP2-NR4A1 | addgene full sequence | sequence record 377031 | Addgene NGS Result
TAAGCTTGCCTATATAAGCAGAGCTCGTTTAGTGAACCGTCAGATCGCCTGGAGACGCCATCCACGCTGT
TTTGACCTCCATAGAAGACACCGGGACCGATCCAGCCTACCACAAGTTTGTACAAAAAAGTTGGCATGCC
CTGTATCCAAGCCCAATATGGGACACCAGCACCGAGTCCGGGACCCCGTGACCACCTGGCAAGCGACCCC
CTGACCCCTGAGTTCATCAAGCCCACCATGGACCTGGCCAGCCCCGAGGCAGCCCCCGCTGCCCCCACTG
CCCTGCCCAGCTTCAGCACCTTCATGGACGGCTACACAGGAGAGTTTGACACCTTCCTCTACCAGCTGCC
AGGAACAGTCCAGCCATGCTCCTCAGCCTCCTCCTCGGCCTCCTCCACATCCTCGTCCTCAGCCACCTCC
CCTGCCTCTGCCTCCTTCAAGTTCGAGGACTTCCAGGTGTACGGCTGCTACCCCGGCCCCCTGAGCGGCC
CAGTGGATGAGGCCCTGTCCTCCAGTGGCTCTGACTACTATGGCAGCCCCTGCTCGGCCCCGTCGCCCTC
CACGCCCAGCTTCCAGCCGCCCCAGCTCTCTCCCTGGGATGGCTCCTTCGGCCACTTCTCGCCCAGCCAG
ACTTACGAAGGCCTGCGGGCATGGACAGAGCAGCTGCCCAAAGCCTCTGGGCCCCCACAGCCTCCAGCCT
TCTTTTCCTTCAGTCCTCCCACCGGCCCCAGCCCCAGCCTGGCCCAGAGCCCCCTGAAGTTGTTCCCCTC
ACAGGCCACCCACCAGCTGGGGGAGGGAGAGAGCTATTCCATGCCTACGGCCTTCCCAGGTTTGGCACCC
ACTTCTCCACACCTTGAGGGCTCGGGGATACTGGATACACCCGTGACCTCAACCAAGGCCCGGAGCGGGG
CCCCAGGTGGAAGTGAAGGCCGCTGTGCTGTGTGTGGGGACAACGCTTCATGCCAGCATTATGGTGTCCG
CACATGTGAGGGCTGCAAGGGCTTCTTCAAGCGCACAGTGCAGAAAAACGCCAAGTACATCTGCCTGGCT
AACAAGGACTGCCCTGTGGACAAGAGGCGGCGAAACCGCTGCCAGTTCTGCCGCTTCCAGAAGTGCCTGG
CGGTGGGCATGGTGAAGGAAGTTGTCCGAACAGACAGCCTGAAGGGGCGGCGGGGCCGGCTACCTTCAAA
ACCCAAGCAGCCCCCAGATGCCTCCCCTGCCAATCTCCTCACTTCCCTGGTCCGTGCACACCTGGACTCA
GGGCCCAGCACTGCCAAACTGGACTACTCCAAGTTCCAGGAGCTGGTGCTGCCCCACTTTGGGAAGGAAG
ATGCTGGGGATGTACAGCAGTTCTACGACCTGCTCTCCGGTTCTCTGGAGGTCATCCGCAAGTGGGCGGA
GAAGATCCCTGGCTTTGCTGAGCTGTCACCGGCTGACCAGGACCTGTTGCTGGAGTCGGCCTTCCTGGAG
CTCTTCATCCTCCGCCTGGCGTACAGGTCTAAGCCAGGCGAGGGCAAGCTCATCTTCTGCTCAGGCCTGG
TGCTACACCGGCTGCAGTGTGCCCGTGGCTTCGGGGACTGGATTGACAGTATCCTGGCCTTCTCAAGGTC
CCTGCACAGCTTGCTTGTCGATGTCCCTGCCTTCGCCTGCCTCTCTGCCCTTGTCCTCATCACCGACCGG
CATGGGCTGCAGGAGCCGCGGCGGGTGGAGGAGCTGCAGAACCGCATCGCCAGCTGCCTGAAGGAGCACG
TGGCAGCTGTGGCGGGCGAGCCCCAGCCAGCCAGCTGCCTGTCACGTCTGTTGGGCAAACTGCCCGAGCT
GCGGACCCTGTGCACCCAGGGCCTGCAGCGCATCTTCTACCTCAAGCTGGAGGACTTGGTGCCCCCTCCA
CCCATCATTGACAAGATCTTCATGGACACGCTGCCCTTCTGCCCAACTTTCTTGTACAAAGTGGTATACC
CATACGATGTTCCAGATTACGCTTAGTAATGAGAAATACTCAGAAGATGTCACTCACCATAGTCCGCAGT
GAAAGATAAATGATCATGGAGCAATTGTACAAATCGTTTTAGAGCTAGAAATAGCAAGTAGGCCACTGAG
CAAGAACTATGAATGAGATCTTTAGACATATTGCGGCCGCTTTCTCCGCGATCCAGACATGATAAGATAC
ATTGATGAGTTTGGACAAACCAAAACTAGAATGCAGTGAAAAAAATGCCTTATTTGTGAAATTTGTGATG
CTATTGCCTTATTTGTAACCATTATAAGCTGCAATAAACAAGTTATCTATAACAAGAAAATATATATATA
ATAAGTTATCACGTAAGTAGAACATGAAATAACAATATAATTATCGTATGAGTTAAATCTTAAAAGTCAC
GTAAAAGATAATCATGCGTCATTTTGACTCACGCGGTCGTTATAGTTCAAAATCAGTGACACTTACCGCA
TTGACAAGCACGCCTCACGGGAGCTCCAAGCGGCGACTGAGATGTCCTAAATGCACAGCGACGGATTCGC
GCTATTTAGAAAGAGAGAGCAATATTTCAAGAATGCATGCGTCAATTTTACGCAGACTATCTTTCTAGGG
TTAAGAATTCACTGGCCGTCGTTTTACAACGTCGTGACTGGGAAAACCCTGGCGTTACCCAACTTAATCG
CCTTGCAGCACATCCCCCTTTCGCCAGCTGGCGTAATAGCGAAGAGGCCCGCACCGATCGCCCTTCCCAA
CAGTTGCGCAGCCTGAATGGCGAATGGCGCCTGATGCGGTATTTTCTCCTTACGCATCTGTGCGGTATTT
CACACCGCATATGGTGCACTCTCAGTACAATCTGCTCTGATGCCGCATAGTTAAGCCAGCCCCGACACCC
GCCAACACCCGCTGACGCGCCCTGACGGGCTTGTCTGCTCCCGGCATCCGCTTACAGACAAGCTGTGACC
ATGTCTCCGGGAGCTGCATGTGTCAGAGGTTTTCACCGTCATCACCGAAACACGCGAGTTCGAAAGGGCC
TCGTGATACGCCTATTTTTATAGGTTAATGTCATGATAATAATGGTTTCTTAGACGTCAGGTGGCACTTT
TCGGGGAAATGTGCGCGGAACCCCTATTTGTTTATTTTTCTAAATACATTCAAATATGTATCCGCTCATG
AGACAATAACCCTGATAAATGCTTCAATAATATTGAAAAAGGAAGAGTATGAGTATTCAACATTTCCGTG
TCGCCCTTATTCCCTTTTTTGCGGCATTTTGCCTTCCTGTTTTTGCTCACCCAGAAACGCTGGTGAAAGT
AAAAGATGCTGAAGATCAGTTGGGTGCACGAGTGGGTTACATCGAACTGGATCTCAACAGCGGTAAGATC
CTTGAGAGTTTTCGCCCCGAAGAACGTTTTCCAATGATGAGCACTTTTAAAGTTCTGCTATGTGGCGCGG
TATTATCCCGTATTGACGCCGGGCAAGAGCAACTCGGTCGCCGCATACACTATTCTCAGAATGACTTGGT
TGAGTACTCACCAGTCACAGAAAAGCATCTTACGGATGGCATGACAGTAAGAGAATTATGCAGTGCTGCC
ATAACCATGAGTGATAACACTGCGGCCAACTTACTTCTGACAACGATCGGAGGACCGAAGGAGCTAACCG
CTTTTTTGCACAACATGGGGGATCATGTAACTCGCCTTGATCGTTGGGAACCGGAGCTGAATGAAGCCAT
ACCAAACGACGAGCGTGACACCACGATGCCTGTAGCAATGGCAACAACGTTGCGCAAACTATTAACTGGC
GAACTACTTACTCTAGCTTCCCGGCAACAATTAATAGACTGGATGGAGGCGGATAAAGTTGCAGGACCAC
TTCTGCGCTCGGCCCTTCCGGCTGGCTGGTTTATTGCTGATAAATCTGGAGCCGGTGAGCGTGGTTCACG
CGGTATCATTGCAGCACTGGGGCCAGATGGTAAGCCCTCCCGTATCGTAGTTATCTACACGACGGGGAGT
CAGGCAACTATGGATGAACGAAATAGACAGATCGCTGAGATAGGTGCCTCACTGATTAAGCATTGGTAAC
TGTCAGACCAAGTTTACTCATATATACTTTAGATTGATTTAAAACTTCATTTTTAATTTAAAAGGATCTA
GGTGAAGATCCTTTTTGATAATCTCATGACCAAAATCCCTTAACGTGAGTTTTCGTTCCACTGAGCGTCA
GACCCCGTAGAAAAGATCAAAGGATCTTCTTGAGATCCTTTTTTTCTGCGCGTAATCTGCTGCTTGCAAA
CAAAAAAACCACCGCTACCAGCGGTGGTTTGTTTGCCGGATCAAGAGCTACCAACTCTTTTTCCGAAGGT
AACTGGCTTCAGCAGAGCGCAGATACCAAATACTGTTCTTCTAGTGTAGCCGTAGTTAGGCCACCACTTC
AAGAACTCTGTAGCACCGCCTACATACCTCGCTCTGCTAATCCTGTTACCAGTGGCTGCTGCCAGTGGCG
ATAAGTCGTGTCTTACCGGGTTGGACTCAAGACGATAGTTACCGGATAAGGCGCAGCGGTCGGGCTGAAC
GGGGGGTTCGTGCACACAGCCCAGCTTGGAGCGAACGACCTACACCGAACTGAGATACCTACAGCGTGAG
CTATGAGAAAGCGCCACGCTTCCCGAAGGGAGAAAGGCGGACAGGTATCCGGTAAGCGGCAGGGTCGGAA
CAGGAGAGCGCACGAGGGAGCTTCCAGGGGGAAACGCCTGGTATCTTTATAGTCCTGTCGGGTTTCGCCA
CCTCTGACTTGAGCGTCGATTTTTGTGATGCTCGTCAGGGGGGCGGAGCCTATGGAAAAACGCCAGCAAC
GCGGCCTTTTTACGGTTCCTGGCCTTTTGCTGGCCTTTTGCTCACATGTTCTTTCCTGCGTTATCCCCTG
ATTCTGTGGATAACCGTATTACCGCCTTTGAGTGAGCTGATACCGCTCGCCGCAGCCGAACGACCGAGCG
CAGCGAGTCAGTGAGCGAGGAAGCGGATGAGCGCCCAATACGCAAACCGCCTCTCACCGCGCGTTGGCCG
ATTCATTAATGCAGCTGGCACGACAGGTTTCCCGACTGGAAAGCGGGCAGTGAGCGCAACGCAAACCGCC
TCTCCCCGCGCGTTGGCCGATTCATTAATGCAGCTGGCACGACAGGTTTCCCGACTGGAAAGCGGGCAGT
GAGCGCAACGCAATTAATGTGAGTTAGCTCACTCATTAGGCACCCCAGGCTTTACACTTTATGCTTCCGG
CTCGTATGTTGTGTGGAATTGTGAGCGGATAACAATTTCACACAGGAAACAGCTATGACCATGATTACGC
CAAGGTCGACTTAACCCTAGAAAGATAATCATATTGTGACGTACGTTAAAGATAATCATGCGTAAAATTG
ACGCATGTGTTTTATCGGTCTGTATATCGAGGTTTATTTATTAATTTGAATAGATATTAAGTTTTATTAT
ATTTACACTTACATACTAATAATAAATTCAACAAACAATTTATTTATGTTTATTTATTTATTAAAAAAAA
ACAAAAACTCAAAATTTCTTCTATAAAGTAACAAAACTTTTAGCAGTGAAAAAAATGCTTTATTTGTGAA
ATTTGTGATGCTATTGCTTTATTTGTAACCATTATAAGCTGCAATAAACAAGTTAACAACAACAATTGCA
TTCATTTTATGTTTCAGGTTCAGGGGGAGGTGTGGGAGGTTTTTTAAAGCAAGTAAAACCTCTACAAATG
TGGTATGGCTGATTATGATCCTCTGGAGATTCATGCGCCAGGTTTTCTGGTCATGCACCACGTTCGTGGG
CCCTCAGGAACCTCCACGTCAGCGGTAACTGTGAAGCCCAGTCGCTCGTAAAAAGGAAGATTCCGGGGAG
CACTGGTTTCGAGGAACGCCGGCACGCCAGCCCGTTCCGCGGCCTCAACACCAGGAAGAACGACAGCGCT
TCCCAAACCTTTACCTTGGTGATCTGGGCTGACACCGACAGTGGCAAGAAACCACGCAGGCTCCTTTGGT
CTATGAGGAGCCAGCAAGCCCTCCATTTGCTGTTGTGCCGCCAACCTACTCCCTGACAGCTCGGCCATCC
GCGGACCTATTTCCGCGAACACTGCGCCGGCTTCGACGCTTTCCGGAGTAGTCCAGACCGCAACTGCGGC
ACCATCGTCCGCAACCCAAACTTTACCAATGTCCAGACCCACGCGCGTAAGAAACAGCTCTTGCAACTCA
GTTACCCTCTCTATGTGTCTGTCCGGATCTACGGTATGGCGGGTCGCTGGATAATCTGCAAATGCTGCGG
CAAGTGTTCGGACAGCCCGTGGTACATCGTCACGGGTAGCGAGCCTAACAGTGGGCTTATATTCCGTCAT
GGGGCCGGGGTTCTCCTCCACGTCGCCGGCCTGCTTCAGCAGGCTGAAGTTGGTGGCGCCGCTGCCCCCG
GGGAGCATGTCAAGGTCAAAATCGTCAAGAGCGTCAGCAGGCAGCATATCAAGGTCAAAGTCGTCAAGGG
CATCGGCTGGGAGCATGTCTAAGTCAAAATCGTCAAGGGCGTCGGTCGGCCCGCCGCTTTCGCACTTTAG
CTGTTTCTCCAGGCCACATATGATTAGTTCCAGGCCGAAAAGGAAGGCAGGTTCGGCTCCCTGCCGGTCG
AACAGCTCAATTGCTTGTTTCAGAAGTGGGGGCATAGAATCGGTGGTAGGTGTCTCTCTTTCCTCTTTTG
CTACTTGATGCTCCTGTTCCTCCAATACGCAGCCCAGTGTAAAGTGGCCCACGGCGGACAGAGCGTACAG
TGCGTTCTCCAGGGAGAAGCCTTGCTGACACAGGAACGCGAGCTGATTTTCCAGGGTTTCGTACTGTTTC
TCTGTTGGGCGGGTGCCGAGATGCACTTTAGCCCCGTCACGATGTGAGAGGAGAGCACAGCGGTATGACT
TGGCGTTGTTCCGCAGAAAGTCTTGCCATGACTCGCCTTCCAGGGGGCAGGAGTGGGTATGATGCCTGTC
CAGCATCTCGATTGGCAGGGCATCGAGCAGGGCCCGCTTGTTCTTCACGTGCCAGTACAGGGTAGGCTGC
TCAACTCCCAGCTTTTGAGCGAGTTTCCTTGTCGTCAGGCCTTCGATACCGACTCCATTGAGTAATTCCA
GAGCAGAGTTTATGACTTTGCTCTTGTCCAGTCTAGACATCTTATCGTCATCGTCTTTGTAATCCATGGT
GGCGGATCCCGCGTCACGACACCTGTGTTCTGGCGGCAAACCCGTTGCGAAAAAGAACGTTCACGGCGAC
TACTGCACTTATATACGGTTCTCCCCCACCCTCGGGAAAAAGGCGGAGCCAGTACACGACATCACTTTCC
CAGTTTACCCCGCGCCACCTTCTCTAGGCACCGGTTCAATTGCCGACCCCTCCCCCCAACTTCTCGGGCA
CTGTGGGCCATGTGCGCTCTGCCCCATGGTAATAGCCATGACTAATACGTAGATGTACTGCCAAGTAGGA
AAGTGCCATAAGGTCATGTACTGGGCATAATGCCAGGCGGGCCATTTACCGTCATTGACGTCAATAGGGG
GCGTACTTGGCATATGATACACTTGATGTACTGCCAAGTGGGCAGTTTACCGTAAATACTCCACCCATTG
ACGTCAATGGAAAGTGCCTATTGGCGTTACTATGGGAACATACGTCATTATTGACGTCAATGGGCGGGGG
TCGTTGGGCGGTCAGCCAGGCGGGCCATTTACCGTAAGTTATGTAACGCGGAACTCCATATATGGGCTAT
GAACTAATGACCCCGTAATTGATTACTATTAATAACTAGTCAATAATCAATGTCATAAGCTCTAATCGCA
TAATCGAGCTAAGAGCGATTAATATGCTTAGCTAGCTTAGCTAAGCTAGATTTCTCTATTCTCCCACAAT
ATATAGCAGCTATTAGCTTAGCAGTCCGAATACGATCGTCCACGATCCATAAGCGTAACACATTTGAGTA
GCGACTGACGGGCACCGGAGCCACTCGAGTGGAATTATCACCTCGAGTTTACTCCCTATCAGTGATAGAG
AACGTATGAAGAGTTTACTCCCTATCAGTGATAGAGAACGTATGCAGACTTTACTCCCTATCAGTGATAG
AGAACGTATAAGGAGTTTACTCCCTATCAGTGATAGAGAACGTATGACCAGTTTACTCCCTATCAGTGAT
AGAGAACGTATCTACAGTTTACTCCCTATCAGTGATAGAGAACGTATATCCAGTTTACTCCCTATCAGTG
ATAGAGAACGTA
